Addgene plasmid #200534: pMC-ME_2a-BFP-pA ORF-1 without ATG
Purpose: mini circle middle entry plasmid for 2a-BFP-pA ORF 1 (without ATG) with flanking BsaI cut sites
Depositing lab: Junsu Kang. Depositing organization: University of Wisconsin, Madison. Publication: Advancing knock-in approaches for robust genome editing in zebrafish. Rodriguez-Parks A, Beezley EG, Manna S, Silaban I, Almutawa SI, Cao S, Ahmed H, Guyer M, Baker S, Richards MP, Kang J. Biol Open. 2026 Feb 2:bio.062472. doi: 10.1242/bio.062472. PubMed 41630603.
Backbone
  Vector backbone: pU6a:sgRNA#3
  Backbone manufacturer: Addgene #64247
  Total vector size (bp): 3472
  Vector type: Mini-Golden
Growth in bacteria
  Bacterial resistance: Spectinomycin, 50 μg/mL
  Growth temperature: 37°C
  Growth strain: DH5alpha
  Copy number: Unknown
Gene/Insert
  Gene/Insert name: BFP
Terms and licenses: Academic/Nonprofit Terms; Industry Terms: Not Available to Industry
How to cite: pMC-ME_2a-BFP-pA ORF-1 without ATG was a gift from Junsu Kang (Addgene plasmid # 200534 ; http://n2t.net/addgene:200534 ; RRID:Addgene_200534)
