[The description below was written by a language model from this plasmid's Addgene catalogue record and pLannotate feature annotations shown in this document.]
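Description:
pMC-ME_2a-BFP-pA ORF-1 without ATG is a small (about 3.5 kb) bacterial cloning plasmid that serves as a "middle entry" module in a Mini-Golden (Golden Gate-style) assembly system for building minicircle knock-in donors. It was derived from the pU6a:sgRNA#3 backbone and is associated with work on knock-in genome editing in zebrafish. In E. coli it replicates from a high-copy ColE1/pUC-type origin and is selected with spectinomycin through the aadA (SmR) aminoglycoside adenylyltransferase gene. Short fragments of a class 1 integron Pc promoter and a gentamicin resistance gene lie just upstream of that marker. Partial lacZα, lacI and T7 promoter sequences and the rrnB T1 and T2 terminators are also annotated; these look like backbone remnants rather than functional parts of the payload.

The payload is a promoterless 2A-BFP-polyA cassette. The feature table identifies the fluorescent protein as mammalian codon-optimised TagBFP, a monomeric blue reporter, followed by an SV40 polyadenylation signal (annotated on the opposite strand). The 2A peptide and the flanking BsaI sites are given in the catalogue description but are not annotated in the table. BsaI is a type IIS enzyme, so digestion releases the module with defined overhangs for ordered ligation to other entry parts. "ORF-1 without ATG" indicates that the cassette has no start codon of its own and is set in one of several reading frames. Once integrated in frame into a target gene, it should be translated as a continuation of the endogenous protein, with the 2A sequence separating BFP so that blue fluorescence reports expression of the tagged locus. The record does not name any homology arms, target genes or guide RNA sites, which would presumably come from other modules in the assembly.
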