Features (pLannotate 1.2.2; 11 found; start..end, strand, type, name):
     38..81      +  terminator     rrnB T1 terminator: Escherichia coli rrnB; transcription terminator T1 from the E. coli rrnB gene
    128..164     -  CDS            lacZα (fragment): LacZα fragment of β-galactosidase; lacZ fragment
    248..946     +  CDS            TagBFP: monomeric blue fluorescent protein mammalian codon-optimized
    957..974     -  promoter       T7 promoter (fragment): promoter for bacteriophage T7 RNA polymerase
    979..1113    -  polyA_signal   SV40 poly(A) signal: SV40 polyadenylation signal
   1288..1311    +  promoter       Pc promoter (fragment): intI1 (promoter lies within the coding sequence); class 1 integron promoter
   1487..1543    +  CDS            GmR (fragment): gentamycin acetyltransferase; aacC1; confers resistance to gentamycin
   1550..2341    +  CDS            SmR: aminoglycoside adenylyltransferase (Murphy, 1985); aadA; confers resistance to spectinomycin and streptomycin
   2434..3022    +  rep_origin     ori: high-copy-number ColE1/pMB1/pBR322/pUC origin of replication
   3205..3297    +  CDS            lacI (fragment): lac repressor; lacI; The lac repressor binds to the lac operator to inhibit transcription in E. coli. This inhibition can be relieved by adding lactose or isopropyl-β-D-thiogalactopyranoside (IPTG).
   3352..3379    -  terminator     rrnB T2 terminator: transcription terminator T2 from the E. coli rrnB gene
>Addgene plasmid #200534 | pMC-ME_2a-BFP-pA ORF-1 without ATG | addgene full sequence | sequence record 394640 | Addgene NGS Result
TGTCCTACTCAGGAGAGCGTTCACCGACAAACAACAGATAAAACGAAAGGCCCAGTCTTCCGACTGAGCC
TTTCGTTTTATTTGATGCCTGGCAGTTCCCTACTCTCGCGTTAACGCTAGCATGGATGTTTTCCCAGTCA
CGACGTTGTAAAACGACGGCCAGTCTTAAGCTCGGGCCCGGTCTCTAGTCGCTACAAACTTCTCTCTGCT
GAAGCAGGCTGGAGACGTGGAGGAGAACCCTGGACCTAGCGAGCTGATTAAGGAGAACATGCACATGAAG
CTGTACATGGAGGGCACCGTGGACAACCATCACTTCAAGTGCACATCCGAGGGCGAAGGCAAGCCCTACG
AGGGCACCCAGACCATGAGAATCAAGGTGGTCGAGGGCGGCCCTCTCCCCTTCGCCTTCGACATCCTGGC
TACTAGCTTCCTCTACGGCAGCAAGACCTTCATCAACCACACCCAGGGCATCCCCGACTTCTTCAAGCAG
TCCTTCCCTGAGGGCTTCACATGGGAGAGAGTCACCACATACGAAGACGGGGGCGTGCTGACCGCTACCC
AGGACACCAGCCTCCAGGACGGCTGCCTCATCTACAACGTCAAGATCAGAGGGGTGAACTTCACATCCAA
CGGCCCTGTGATGCAGAAGAAAACACTCGGCTGGGAGGCCTTCACCGAGACGCTGTACCCCGCTGACGGC
GGCCTGGAAGGCAGAAACGACATGGCCCTGAAGCTCGTGGGCGGGAGCCATCTGATCGCAAACATCAAGA
CCACATATAGATCCAAGAAACCCGCTAAGAACCTCAAGATGCCTGGCGTCTACTATGTGGACTACAGACT
GGAAAGAATCAAGGAGGCCAACAACGAGACGTACGTCGAGCAGCACGAGGTGGCAGTGGCCAGATACTGC
GACCTCCCTAGCAAACTGGGGCACAAGCTTAATTAATAAGCTAGAACTATAGTGAGTCGTATTACGTAGA
TCCAGACATGATAAGATACATTGATGAGTTTGGACAAACCACAACTAGAATGCAGTGAAAAAAATGCTTT
ATTTGTGAAATTTGTGATGCTATTGCTTTATTTGTAACCATTATAAGCTGCAATAAACAAGTTAACAACA
ACAATTGCATTCATTTTATGTTTCAGGTTCAGGGGGAGGTGTGGGAGGTTTTTTAATTCCTCAAGAGACC
TCTAGACCAGCCAGGACAGAAATGCCTCGACTTCGCTGCTACCCAAGGTTGCCGGGTGACGCACACCGTG
GAAACGGATGAAGGCACGAACCCAGTGGACATAAGCCTGTTCGGTTCGTAAGCTGTAATGCAAGTAGCGT
ATGCGCTCACGCAACTGGTCCAGAACCTTGACCGAACGCAGCGGTGGTAACGGCGCAGTGGCGGTTTTCA
TGGCTTGTTATGACTGTTTTTTTGGGGTACAGTCTATGCCTCGGGCATCCAAGCAGCAAGCGCGTTACGC
CGTGGGTCGATGTTTGATGTTATGGAGCAGCAACGATGTTACGCAGCAGGGCAGTCGCCCTAAAACAAAG
TTAAACATTATGAGGGAAGCGGTGATCGCCGAAGTATCGACTCAACTATCAGAGGTAGTTGGCGTCATCG
AGCGCCATCTCGAACCGACGTTGCTGGCCGTACATTTGTACGGCTCCGCAGTGGATGGCGGCCTGAAGCC
ACACAGTGATATTGATTTGCTGGTTACGGTGACCGTAAGGCTTGATGAAACAACGCGGCGAGCTTTGATC
AACGACCTTTTGGAAACTTCGGCTTCCCCTGGAGAGAGCGAGATTCTCCGCGCTGTAGAAGTCACCATTG
TTGTGCACGACGACATCATTCCGTGGCGTTATCCAGCTAAGCGCGAACTGCAATTTGGAGAATGGCAGCG
CAATGACATTCTTGCAGGTATCTTCGAGCCAGCCACGATCGACATTGATCTGGCTATCTTGCTGACAAAA
GCAAGAGAACATAGCGTTGCCTTGGTAGGTCCAGCGGCGGAGGAACTCTTTGATCCGGTTCCTGAACAGG
ATCTATTTGAGGCGCTAAATGAAACCTTAACGCTATGGAACTCGCCGCCCGACTGGGCTGGCGATGAGCG
AAATGTAGTGCTTACGTTGTCCCGCATTTGGTACAGCGCAGTAACCGGCAAAATCGCGCCGAAGGATGTC
GCTGCCGACTGGGCAATGGAGCGCCTGCCGGCCCAGTATCAGCCCGTCATACTTGAAGCTAGACAGGCTT
ATCTTGGACAAGAAGAAGATCGCTTGGCCTCGCGCGCAGATCAGTTGGAAGAATTTGTCCACTACGTGAA
AGGCGAGATCACCAAGGTAGTCGGCAAATAACCCTCGAGCCACCCATGACCAAAATCCCTTAACGTGAGT
TACGCGTCGTTCCACTGAGCGTCAGACCCCGTAGAAAAGATCAAAGGATCTTCTTGAGATCCTTTTTTTC
TGCGCGTAATCTGCTGCTTGCAAACAAAAAAACCACCGCTACCAGCGGTGGTTTGTTTGCCGGATCAAGA
GCTACCAACTCTTTTTCCGAAGGTAACTGGCTTCAGCAGAGCGCAGATACCAAATACTGTTCTTCTAGTG
TAGCCGTAGTTAGGCCACCACTTCAAGAACTCTGTAGCACCGCCTACATACCTCGCTCTGCTAATCCTGT
TACCAGTGGCTGCTGCCAGTGGCGATAAGTCGTGTCTTACCGGGTTGGACTCAAGACGATAGTTACCGGA
TAAGGCGCAGCGGTCGGGCTGAACGGGGGGTTCGTGCACACAGCCCAGCTTGGAGCGAACGACCTACACC
GAACTGAGATACCTACAGCGTGAGCTATGAGAAAGCGCCACGCTTCCCGAAGGGAGAAAGGCGGACAGGT
ATCCGGTAAGCGGCAGGGTCGGAACAGGAGAGCGCACGAGGGAGCTTCCAGGGGGAAACGCCTGGTATCT
TTATAGTCCTGTCGGGTTTCGCCACCTCTGACTTGAGCGTCGATTTTTGTGATGCTCGTCAGGGGGGCGG
AGCCTATGGAAAAACGCCAGCAACGCGGCCTTTTTACGGTTCCTGGCCTTTTGCTGGCCTTTTGCTCACA
TGTTCTTTCCTGCGTTATCCCCTGATTCTGTGGATAACCGTATTACCGCCTTTGAGTGAGCTGATACCGC
TCGCCGCAGCCGAACGACCGAGCGCAGCGAGTCAGTGAGCGAGGAAGCGGAAGAGCGCCCAATACGCAAA
CCGCCTCTCCCCGCGCGTTGGCCGATTCATTAATGCAGCTGGCACGACAGGTTTCCCGACTGGAAAGCGG
GCAGTGAGCGCAACGCAATTAATACGCGTACCGCTAGCCAGGAAGAGTTTGTAGAAACGCAAAAAGGCCA
TCCGTCAGGATGGCCTTCTGCTTAGTTTGATGCCTGGCAGTTTATGGCGGGCGTCCTGCCCGCCACCCTC
CGGGCCGTTGCTTCACAACGTTCAAATCCGCTCCCGGCGGATT
